>Addgene plasmid #23617 | pDONR223-SNX16 | depositor partial sequence | sequence record 10706 | Author sequence
ATGGCAACTCCTTATGTCCCAGTTCCTATGCCCATAGGAAACTCTGCTTCCAGTTTTACAACAAACAGAA
ATCAAAGAAGTTCTTCTTTTGGCAGTGTCTCAACAAGCTCAAATTCTTCTAAGGGCCAGTTAGAAGACTC
AAATATGGGTAATTTTAAACAGACAAGTGTTCCTGATCAAATGGATAATACTTCATCTGTCTGTAGCAGT
CCCCTCATTAGGACTAAATTTACAGGTACAGCTTCTTCCATTGAGTATTCTACTAGACCAAGAGACACTG
AAGAACAAAATCCGGAAACAGTGAATTGGGAAGATAGACCATCTACACCTACTATACTGGGTTATGAAGT
GATGGAAGAAAGAGCTAAATTTACTGTATATAAAATACTAGTAAAGAAAACCCCAGAAGAAAGCTGGGTA
GTTTTCAGAAGATACACTGACTTCTCTAGGCTTAATGACAAATTAAAAGAGATGTTTCCAGGTTTTCGAC
TAGCACTTCCTCCAAAACGCTGGTTTAAAGATAATTACAATGCTGACTTTTTAGAAGACAGACAATTAGG
ATTACAAGCGTTTCTTCAAAATTTAGTAGCTCACAAGGACATTGCTAACTGCCTTGCAGTGAGAGAATTT
CTTTGTTTGGATGATCCACCGGGTCCATTTGATAGCCTAGAAGAAAGCAGGGCATTCTGTGAAACTTTAG
AAGAGACAAACTACCGCTTACAGAAAGAACTACTTGAAAAACAAAAGGAGATGGAATCACTAAAGAAACT
GCTCAGTGAGAAGCAACTTCATATAGACACTTTAGAGAACAGAATCAGAACATTGTCTTTAGAACCTGAA
GAATCACTGGATGTGTCAGAAACAGAAGGTGAACAGATCCTAAAGGTGGAGTCCTCTGCACTTGAGGTTG
ATCAAGATGTCCTGGATGAAGAATCTAGAGCTGATAATAAACCATGCTTAAGTTTTAGTGAACCTGAAAA
TGCTGTATCAGAGATAGAAGTAGCAGAAGTGGCATATGATGCTGAAGAAGACTAA
