>Addgene plasmid #23617 | pDONR223-SNX16 | addgene partial sequence | sequence record 29380 | 23617 with M13pUC-fwd
CCAATAATGATTTTATTTTGACTGATAGTGACCTGTTCGTTGCAACAAATTGATGAGCAATGCTTTTTTA
TAATGCCAACTTTGTACAAAAAAGTTGGCATGGCAACTCCTTATGTCCCAGTTCCTATGCCCATAGGAAA
CTCTGCTTCCAGTTTTACAACAAACAGAAATCAAAGAAGTTCTTCTTTTGGCAGTGTCTCAACAAGCTCA
AATTCTTCTAAGGGCCAGTTAGAAGACTCAAATATGGGTAATTTTAAACAGACAAGTGTTCCTGATCAAA
TGGATAATACTTCATCTGTCTGTAGCAGTCCCCTCATTAGGACTAAATTTACAGGTACAGCTTCTTCCAT
TGAGTATTCTACTAGACCAAGAGACACTGAAGAACAAAATCCGGAAACAGTGAATTGGGAAGATAGACCA
TCTACACCTACTATACTGGGTTATGAAGTGATGGAAGAAAGAGCTAAATTTACTGTATATAAAATACTAG
TAAAGAAAACCCCAGAAGAAAGCTGGGTAGTTTTCAGAAGATACACTGACTTCTCTAGGCTTAATGACAA
ATTAAAAGAGATGTTTCCAGGTTTTCGACTAGCACTTCCTCCAAAACGCTGGTTTAAAGA
