[The description below was written by a language model from this plasmid's Addgene catalogue record.]
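Description:
pDONR223-SNX16 is a Gateway entry clone carrying the open reading frame of human sorting nexin 16 (SNX16) in the pDONR223 donor vector backbone from Invitrogen. The backbone is listed at about 5 kb without insert and the SNX16 insert at roughly 1 kb. The plasmid is maintained at high copy in standard E. coli cloning strains under spectinomycin selection. No feature table accompanies the record, so the origin of replication and the exact recombination sites are not itemised. As a product of Gateway cloning into a donor vector, the ORF would be expected to sit between attL-type sites that permit transfer by LR recombination. M13 forward and reverse priming sites flank the insert for sequence verification.

The vector has no role in expression: the record names no eukaryotic promoter driving the insert, and the depositor notes state that the plasmid should not be transfected directly. The ORF was deliberately cloned without a stop codon, so that recombination into a destination vector places SNX16 in frame with a C-terminal epitope tag and a stop codon supplied by that vector. The depositors point to a companion set of lentiviral destination vectors (the pLX301 to pLX304 series) for expressing such ORFs in mammalian cells. The clone belongs to a kit of human ORF entry clones associated with a gain-of-function study that examined resistance to RAF inhibition through reactivation of the MAP kinase pathway. Its typical use is as a shuttle source of the SNX16 coding sequence for building tagged expression constructs.
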