Addgene plasmid #23617: pDONR223-SNX16
Depositing lab: William Hahn & David Root. Depositing organization: Dana-Farber Cancer Institute. Publication: COT drives resistance to RAF inhibition through MAP kinase pathway reactivation. Johannessen CM, Boehm JS, Kim SY, Thomas SR, Wardwell L, Johnson LA, Emery CM, Stransky N, Cogdill AP, Barretina J, Caponigro G, Hieronymus H, Murray RR, Salehi-Ashtiani K, Hill DE, Vidal M, Zhao JJ, Yang X, Alkan O, Kim S, Harris JL, Wilson CJ, Myer VE, Finan PM, Root DE, Roberts TM, Golub T, Flaherty KT, Dummer R, Weber BL, Sellers WR, Schlegel R, Wargo JA, Hahn WC, Garraway LA. Nature. 2010 Dec 16;468(7326):968-72. doi: 10.1038/nature09627 PubMed 21107320.
Backbone
  Vector backbone: pDONR223
  Backbone manufacturer: Invitrogen
  Backbone size w/o insert (bp): 5005
  Vector type: Gateway Donor vector
Growth in bacteria
  Bacterial resistance: Spectinomycin, 50 μg/mL
  Growth temperature: 37°C
  Growth strain: DH5alpha
  Copy number: High Copy
Gene/Insert
  Gene/Insert name: SNX16 (alt name: sorting nexin 16;SNX16)
  Species: H. sapiens (human)
  Insert size (bp): 1035
  Entrez Gene: SNX16 (a.k.a. DKFZp666H147)
  Cloning method: Gateway Cloning
  Sequencing primers: 5′ M13pUC-fwd; 3′ M13rev
Terms and licenses: Academic/Nonprofit Terms; Industry Terms: Not Available to Industry
Depositor comments: The ORF has no Stop codon. This design enables easy recombination into a destination vector to add an epitope tag of choice and Stop codon to the ORF. Do NOT use this plasmid directly for transfections. A set of 4 custom lentiviral vectors is available ( pLX301 (http://www.addgene.org/25895/) , pLX302 (http://www.addgene.org/25896/) , pLX303 (http://www.addgene.org/25897/) , pLX304 (http://www.addgene.org/25890/) ) to be used to express these ORFs in mammalian cells. These plasmids are not included in the kit and must be ordered separately.
How to cite: pDONR223-SNX16 was a gift from William Hahn & David Root (Addgene plasmid # 23617 ; http://n2t.net/addgene:23617 ; RRID:Addgene_23617)
